>Addgene plasmid #164631 | 2xmyc-RAB10 | addgene full sequence | sequence record 324319 | Addgene NGS Result
ATGCATTAGTTATTAATAGTAATCAATTACGGGGTCATTAGTTCATAGCCCATATATGGAGTTCCGCGTT
ACATAACTTACGGTAAATGGCCCGCCTGGCTGACCGCCCAACGACCCCCGCCCATTGACGTCAATAATGA
CGTATGTTCCCATAGTAACGCCAATAGGGACTTTCCATTGACGTCAATGGGTGGAGTATTTACGGTAAAC
TGCCCACTTGGCAGTACATCAAGTGTATCATATGCCAAGTACGCCCCCTATTGACGTCAATGACGGTAAA
TGGCCCGCCTGGCATTATGCCCAGTACATGACCTTATGGGACTTTCCTACTTGGCAGTACATCTACGTAT
TAGTCATCGCTATTACCATGGTGATGCGGTTTTGGCAGTACATCAATGGGCGTGGATAGCGGTTTGACTC
ACGGGGATTTCCAAGTCTCCACCCCATTGACGTCAATGGGAGTTTGTTTTGGCACCAAAATCAACGGGAC
TTTCCAAAATGTCGTAACAACTCCGCCCCATTGACGCAAATGGGCGGTAGGCGTGTACGGTGGGAGGTCT
ATATAAGCAGAGCTGGTTTAGTGAACCGTCAGATCCGCTAGCGATTACGCCAAGCTCGAAATTAACCCTC
ACTAAAGGGAACAAAAGCTGGAGCTCCACCGCGGTGGCGGCCGCCATGGAGCAGAAACTCATCTCTGAAG
AGGATCTGAGCCCGGGCGGATCCGAGCAGAAACTCATCTCTGAAGAGGATCTGCTGCAGGAATTCGATAT
CACAAGTTTGTACAAAAAAGCAGGCTCCGAATTCGCCCTTATGGCGAAGAAGACGTACGACCTGCTTTTC
AAGCTGCTCCTGATCGGGGATTCCGGAGTGGGGAAGACCTGCGTCCTTTTTCGTTTTTCGGATGATGCCT
TCAATACTACCTTTATTTCCACCATAGGAATAGACTTCAAGATCAAAACAGTTGAATTACAAGGAAAGAA
GATCAAGCTACAGATATGGGATACAGCAGGCCAGGAGCGATTTCACACCATCACAACCTCCTACTACAGA
GGCGCAATGGGTATCATGCTAGTATATGACATCACCAATGGTAAAAGTTTTGAAAACATCAGCAAATGGC
TTAGAAACATAGATGAGCATGCCAATGAAGATGTGGAAAGAATGTTACTAGGAAACAAGTGTGATATGGA
CGACAAAAGAGTTGTACCTAAAGGAAAAGGAGAACAGATTGCAAGGGAGCATGGTATTAGGTTTTTTGAG
ACTAGTGCAAAAGCAAATATAAACATCGAAAAGGCGTTCCTCACGTTAGCTGAAGATATCCTTCGAAAGA
CCCCTGTAAAAGAGCCCAACAGTGAAAATGTAGATATCAGCAGTGGAGGAGGCGTGACAGGCTGGAAGAG
CAAATGCTGCTGAAAGGGCGAATTCGACCCAGCTTTCTTGTACAAAGTGGTGATCGGTACCTTAATTAAT
TAAGGTACCAGGTAAGTGTACCCAATTCGCCCTATAGTGAGTCGTATTACAATTCACTCGATCGCCCTTC
CCAACAGTTGCGCAGCCTGAATGGCGAATGGAGATCCAATTTTTAAGTGTATAATGTGTTAAACTACTGA
TTCTAATTGTTTGTGTATTTTAGATTCACAGTCCCAAGGCTCATTTCAGGCCCCTCAGTCCTCACAGTCT
GTTCATGATCATAATCAGCCATACCACATTTGTAGAGGTTTTACTTGCTTTAAAAAACCTCCCACACCTC
CCCCTGAACCTGAAACATAAAATGAATGCAATTGTTGTTGTTAACTTGTTTATTGCAGCTTATAATGGTT
ACAAATAAAGCAATAGCATCACAAATTTCACAAATAAAGCATTTTTTTCACTGCATTCTAGTTGTGGTTT
GTCCAAACTCATCAATGTATCTTAACGCGTAAATTGTAAGCGTTAATATTTTGTTAAAATTCGCGTTAAA
TTTTTGTTAAATCAGCTCATTTTTTAACCAATAGGCCGAAATCGGCAAAATCCCTTATAAATCAAAAGAA
TAGACCGAGATAGGGT
[37 nt withheld, positions 2047-2083]
AAAGAACGTGGACTCCAACGTCAAAGG
[49 nt withheld, positions 2111-2159]
T
[91 nt withheld, positions 2161-2251]
G
[124 nt withheld, positions 2253-2376]
CAGGTGGCACTTTTCGGGGAAATGTGCGCGGAACCCCTATTTGTTTATTTTTCTAAATACATTCAAATAT
GTATCCGCTCATGAGACAATAACCCTGATAAATGCTTCAATAATATTGAAAAAGGAAGAATCCTGAGGCG
GAAAGAACCAGCTGTGGAATGTGTGTCAGTTAGGGTGTGGAAAGTCCCCAGGCTCCCCAGCAGGCAGAAG
TATGCAAAGCATGCATCTCAATTAGTCAGCAACCAGGTGTGGAAAGTCCCCAGGCTCCCCAGCAGGCAGA
AGTATGCAAAGCATGCATCTCAATTAGTCAGCAACCATAGTCCCGCCCCTAACTCCGCCCATCCCGCCCC
TAACTCCGCCCAGTTCCGCCCATTCTCCGCCCCATGGCTGACTAATTTTTTTTATTTATGCAGAGGCCGA
GGCCGCCTCGGCCTCTGAGCTATTCCAGAAGTAGTGAGGAGGCTTTTTTGGAGGCCTAGGCTTTTGCAAA
GATCGATCAAGAGACAGGATGAGGATCGTTTCGCATGATTGAACAAGATGGATTGCACGCAGGTTCTCCG
GCCGCTTGGGTGGAGAGGCTATTCGGCTATGACTGGGCACAACAGACAATCGGCTGCTCTGATGCCGCCG
TGTTCCGGCTGTCAGCGCAGGGGCGCCCGGTTCTTTTTGTCAAGACCGACCTGTCCGGTGCCCTGAATGA
ACTGCAAGACGAGGCAGCGCGGCTATCGTGGCTGGCCACGACGGGCGTTCCTTGCGCAGCTGTGCTCGAC
GTTGTCACTGAAGCGGGAAGGGACTGGCTGCTATTGGGCGAAGTGCCGGGGCAGGATCTCCTGTCATCTC
ACCTTGCTCCTGCCGAGAAAGTATCCATCATGGCTGATGCAATGCGGCGGCTGCATACGCTTGATCCGGC
TACCTGCCCATTCGACCACCAAGCGAAACATCGCATCGAGCGAGCACGTACTCGGATGGAAGCCGGTCTT
GTCGATCAGGATGATCTGGACGAAGAACATCAGGGGCTCGCGCCAGCCGAACTGTTCGCCAGGCTCAAGG
CGAGCATGCCCGACGGCGAGGATCTCGTCGTGACCCATGGCGATGCCTGCTTGCCGAATATCATGGTGGA
AAATGGCCGCTTTTCTGGATTCATCGACTGTGGCCGGCTGGGTGTGGCGGACCGCTATCAGGACATAGCG
TTGGCTACCCGTGATATTGCTGAAGAACTTGGCGGCGAATGGGCTGACCGCTTCCTCGTGCTTTACGGTA
TCGCCGCTCCCGATTCGCAGCGCATCGCCTTCTATCGCCTTCTTGACGAGTTCTTCTGAGCGGGACTCTG
GGGTTCGAAATGACCGACCAAGCGACGCCCAACCTGCCATCACGAGATTTCGATTCCACCGCCGCCTTCT
ATGAAAGGTTGGGCTTCGGAATCGTTTTCCGGGACGCCGGCTGGATGATCCTCCAGCGCGGGGATCTCAT
GCTGGAGTTCTTCGCCCACCCTAGGGGGAGGCTAACTGAAACACGGAAGGAGACAATACCGGAAGGAACC
CGCGCTATGACGGCAATAAAAAGACAGAATAAAACGCACGGTGTTGGGTCGTTTGTTCATAAACGCGGGG
TTCGGTCCCAGGGCTGGCACTCTGTCGATACCCCACCGAGACCCCATTGGGGCCAATACGCCCGCGTTTC
TTCCTTTTCCCCACCCCACCCCCCAAGTTCGGGTGAAGGCCCAGGGCTCGCAGCCAACGTCGGGGCGGCA
GGCCCTGCCATAGCCTCAGGTTACTCATATATACTTTAGATTGATTTAAAACTTCATTTTTAATTTAAAA
GGATCTAGGTGAAGATCCTTTTTGATAATCTCATGACCAAAATCCCTTAACGTGAGTTTTCGTTCCACTG
AGCGTCAGACCCCGTAGAAAAGATCAAAGGATCTTCTTGAGATCCTTTTTTTCTGCGCGTAATCTGCTGC
TTGCAAACAAAAAAACCACCGCTACCAGCGGTGGTTTGTTTGCCGGATCAAGAGCTACCAACTCTTTTTC
CGAAGGTAACTGGCTTCAGCAGAGCGCAGATACCAAATACTGTTCTTCTAGTGTAGCCGTAGTTAGGCCA
CCACTTCAAGAACTCTGTAGCACCGCCTACATACCTCGCTCTGCTAATCCTGTTACCAGTGGCTGCTGCC
AGTGGCGATAAGTCGTGTCTTACCGGGTTGGACTCAAGACGATAGTTACCGGATAAGGCGCAGCGGTCGG
GCTGAACGGGGGGTTCGTGCACACAGCCCAGCTTGGAGCGAACGACCTACACCGAACTGAGATACCTACA
GCGTGAGCTATGAGAAAGCGCCACGCTTCCCGAAGGGAGAAAGGCGGACAGGTATCCGGTAAGCGGCAGG
GTCGGAACAGGAGAGCGCACGAGGGAGCTTCCAGGGGGAAACGCCTGGTATCTTTATAGTCCTGTCGGGT
TTCGCCACCTCTGACTTGAGCGTCGATTTTTGTGATGCTCGTCAGGGGGGCGGAGCCTATGGAAAAACGC
CAGCAACGCGGCCTTTTTACGGTTCCTGGCCTTTTGCTGGCCTTTTGCTCACATGTTCTTTCCTGCGTTA
TCCCCTGATTCTGTGGATAACCGTATTACCGCC
Features (pLannotate 1.2.2; 23 found; start..end, strand, type, name):
     67..370     +  enhancer       CMV enhancer: human cytomegalovirus immediate early enhancer
    371..574     +  promoter       CMV promoter: human cytomegalovirus (CMV) immediate early promoter
    620..638     +  promoter       T3 promoter: promoter for bacteriophage T3 RNA polymerase
    651..674     +  misc_feature   MCS (fragment): pBluescript multiple cloning site
    679..708     +  CDS            3xMyc (fragment): 3 tandem Myc epitope tags
    724..753     +  CDS            3xMyc (fragment): 3 tandem Myc epitope tags
    753..772     +  misc_feature   MCS (fragment): pBluescript multiple cloning site
    772..796     +  protein_bind   attB1: mutant version of attB; recombination site for the Gateway® BP reaction BP Clonase™
    811..1410    +  CDS            RAB10: RAB10_HUMAN - Experimental evidence at protein level: Swiss-Prot protein existence level 1. (Microbial infection) Upon Legionella pneumophila infection promotes endoplasmic reticulum recruitment and bacterial replication. Plays a role in remodeling the Legionella-containing vacuole (LCV) into an endoplasmic reticulum-like vacuole. From Homo sapiens (Human).
   1427..1451    -  protein_bind   attB2: mutant version of attB; recombination site for the Gateway® BP reaction BP Clonase™
   1501..1519    -  promoter       T7 promoter: promoter for bacteriophage T7 RNA polymerase
   1529..1568    +  CDS            lacZα (fragment): LacZα fragment of β-galactosidase; lacZ fragment
   1578..1633    +  intron         small t intron (fragment): SV40 (simian virus 40) small t antigen intron
   1633..1770    +  CDS            large T antigen (fragment): large T antigen from SV40 (simian virus 40)
   1793..1914    +  polyA_signal   SV40 poly(A) signal: SV40 polyadenylation signal
   1948..2376    -  rep_origin     f1 ori (sequence partly withheld): f1 bacteriophage origin of replication; arrow indicates direction of (+) strand synthesis
   2403..2505    +  promoter       AmpR promoter: bla
   2509..2866    +  promoter       SV40 promoter: SV40 enhancer and early promoter
   2901..3695    +  CDS            NeoR/KanR: aminoglycoside phosphotransferase from Tn5; aph(3')-II (or nptII); confers resistance to neomycin, kanamycin, and G418 (Geneticin®)
   3716..3868    +  CDS            ble (fragment): BLE_KLEPN - Experimental evidence at protein level: Swiss-Prot protein existence level 1. Binding protein with a strong affinity to the bleomycin family of antibiotics. Binds to CL990; an antimitotic-antibiotic compound. From Klebsiella pneumoniae.
   3927..3974    +  polyA_signal   HSV TK poly(A) signal: herpes simplex virus thymidine kinase polyadenylation signal (Cole and Stacy, 1985)
   4065..4081    -  polyA_signal   bGH poly(A) signal (fragment): bovine growth hormone polyadenylation signal
   4303..4891    +  rep_origin     ori: high-copy-number ColE1/pMB1/pBR322/pUC origin of replication
