[The description below was written by a language model from this plasmid's Addgene catalogue record and pLannotate feature annotations shown in this document.]
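Description:
2xmyc-RAB10 is a mammalian expression plasmid built on the pCMV-Tag3B-2xMYC backbone, carrying the human RAB10 coding sequence (Ras-related protein Rab-10, a small GTPase) with two N-terminal Myc epitope tags. Transcription is driven by the human cytomegalovirus immediate-early enhancer and promoter. Downstream of the promoter the feature table shows two separate Myc epitope segments, followed by an attB1 site, the roughly 600 bp RAB10 open reading frame and an attB2 site. This layout matches the recorded Gateway cloning method, in which recombination placed the insert after the tags. The transcript ends at an SV40 polyadenylation signal preceded by fragments of SV40 small t intron and large T sequence. T3 and T7 phage promoters flank the expression region, and are standard backbone elements usable for in vitro transcription or as sequencing priming sites.

The plasmid is propagated in E. coli at high copy from a ColE1/pUC-type origin and selected with kanamycin. The single NeoR/KanR gene (Tn5 aminoglycoside phosphotransferase) sits behind both a bacterial bla promoter and the SV40 early promoter and is followed by an HSV TK polyadenylation signal. The same marker can therefore confer G418 resistance in mammalian cells. An f1 origin is also present, allowing single-stranded DNA production.

The catalogue sizes are inconsistent, since the listed backbone is larger than the listed total, and the sequenced record is about 5.0 kb, close to the stated total. According to the record, the construct is used to express Myc-tagged RAB10 in mammalian cells, where the epitope permits detection or immunoprecipitation. It was deposited with a study of LRRK2-dependent tubulation and vesicle sorting from lysosomes.
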