Addgene plasmid #164631: 2xmyc-RAB10
Purpose: Expresses RAB10 in mammalian cells with a 2xmyc tag
Depositing lab: Mark Cookson. Depositing organization: National Institute on Aging (NIA). Publication: LRRK2 mediates tubulation and vesicle sorting from lysosomes. Bonet-Ponce L, Beilina A, Williamson CD, Lindberg E, Kluss JH, Saez-Atienzar S, Landeck N, Kumaran R, Mamais A, Bleck CKE, Li Y, Cookson MR. Sci Adv. 2020 Nov 11;6(46). pii: 6/46/eabb2454. doi: 10.1126/sciadv.abb2454. Print 2020 Nov. PubMed 33177079.
Backbone
  Vector backbone: pCMV-Tag3B-2xMYC
  Backbone size w/o insert (bp): 6095
  Total vector size (bp): 5070
  Vector type: Mammalian Expression
Growth in bacteria
  Bacterial resistance: Kanamycin, 50 μg/mL
  Growth temperature: 37°C
  Growth strain: DH5alpha
  Copy number: High Copy
Gene/Insert
  Gene/Insert name: Ras-related protein Rab-10 (alt name: RAB10)
  Species: H. sapiens (human)
  Insert size (bp): 603
  GenBank ID: NM_016131.5 NM_016131.5
  Entrez Gene: RAB10
  Promoter: CMV
  Tag / fusion protein: 2xmyc (N terminal on insert)
  Cloning method: Gateway Cloning
  Sequencing primers: 5′ atggcgaagaagacgtacgacct; 3′ TCAGCAGCATTTGCTCTTCCA
Terms and licenses: Academic/Nonprofit Terms; Industry Terms: Not Available to Industry
How to cite: 2xmyc-RAB10 was a gift from Mark Cookson (Addgene plasmid # 164631 ; http://n2t.net/addgene:164631 ; RRID:Addgene_164631)
